>Addgene plasmid #67442 | pDEST40-ARL5B-V5-His6 | addgene partial sequence | sequence record 118456 | BGH-rev 5'-TAGAAGGCACAGTCGAGG-3'
TCATGGTGATGGTGATGATGACCGGTACGCGTAGAATCGAGACCGAGGAGAGGGTTAGGGATAGGCTTAC
CTTCGAACCGCGGGCCCTCTAGATCAACCACTTTGTACAAGAAAGCTGGGTCTCTCACACCAATCCGGGA
GGTCATCCACTCTAGACCTTGGCATAACCCTTCTCCTGTGAGAGCACAGCAGGATTGAATGTGCCATGGA
TGATCCTTAATTGAACTAAGGGTGAGGTATTTCGAGATTTCAGCTGCTGTCATACACCCTTTCATATCCT
GTTTATTTGCAAAGATAAGGACTGCAGCCTTCCGTAAATCCTCATGAGCCAACATTCTGTATAATTCTTC
TTTTGTAATAGCTAGTCGTTCCCTGTCAATGCTATCAACAACAAGAATGATGAACTCTGTATTTGAGTAA
TATGTGTTCCAGGATGATCGCAGAGACTCCTGACCACCAATATCCCACATAAGAAAATGAGTGTTCTTCA
CAACTATTTCTTCAACATTGCTTCCTATGGTTGGAGAAGTATGAACCA
