[The description below was written by a language model from this plasmid's Addgene catalogue record.]
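Description:
pDEST40-ARL5B-V5-His6 is a mammalian expression plasmid built on the commercial pcDNA-DEST40 Gateway destination backbone. It is maintained in E. coli as a high-copy plasmid under ampicillin selection, and it carries a neomycin resistance marker so that transfected mammalian cells can be selected with G418, allowing stable lines as well as transient expression.

The insert is the open reading frame of human ARL5B (also known as ARL8), a member of the ARF family of small regulatory GTPases, introduced by Gateway recombination cloning. Transcription is driven by the CMV promoter, a strong constitutive promoter in most mammalian cell types. The use of a BGH reverse sequencing primer implies a bovine growth hormone polyadenylation region downstream of the cassette, although no feature table is provided to confirm the exact layout. The coding sequence is read through into backbone-encoded V5 epitope and His6 tags, so the protein is produced with both tags at its C terminus. This placement leaves the N terminus of the GTPase unmodified. The V5 epitope permits detection by immunoblotting, immunofluorescence or immunoprecipitation with anti-V5 antibodies, while the polyhistidine tag allows capture on immobilised metal affinity resins.

The plasmid belongs to a toolbox collection of constructs for expression or knockdown of human ARF, ARL and SAR GTPases, and is suited to studying the localisation, interactions and cellular functions of ARL5B in cultured mammalian cells. The record does not state any mutations in the insert.
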