Addgene plasmid #67442: pDEST40-ARL5B-V5-His6
Purpose: Mammalian expression of hArl5b with C-term V5 and His6 tag
Depositing lab: Richard Kahn. Depositing organization: Emory University. Publication: Tool box: Plasmids for the expression or knockdown of human ARF Family GTPases (ARF/ARL/SAR) and their co-expression in bacteria with N-myristoyltransferases. Kerr SC, Kahn RA. Cell Logist. 2015 Sep 21;5(3):e1090523. doi: 10.1080/21592799.2015.1090523. eCollection 2015 Jul-Sep. PubMed 27057421.
Backbone
  Vector backbone: pcDNA-DEST40
  Backbone manufacturer: Life Technologies
  Vector type: Mammalian Expression
  Selectable markers: Neomycin (select with G418)
Growth in bacteria
  Bacterial resistance: Ampicillin, 100 μg/mL
  Growth temperature: 37°C
  Growth strain: DH5alpha
  Copy number: High Copy
Gene/Insert
  Gene/Insert name: ARL5B (alt name: pRK11n-D40)
  Species: H. sapiens (human)
  Entrez Gene: ARL5B (a.k.a. ARL8)
  Promoter: CMV
  Tag / fusion protein: V5 (C terminal on backbone); His (C terminal on backbone)
  Cloning method: Gateway Cloning
  Sequencing primers: 5′ CMV-F; 3′ BGH-rev
Terms and licenses: Academic/Nonprofit Terms; Industry Terms: Not Available to Industry
How to cite: pDEST40-ARL5B-V5-His6 was a gift from Richard Kahn (Addgene plasmid # 67442 ; http://n2t.net/addgene:67442 ; RRID:Addgene_67442)
